Addgene plasmid #178213: pLKO_AU1.C.S_mCherry-NLS
Purpose: Nuclear Protein Barcode (nPC) for vector/cell tracking. Contains U6 trRNA cassette for sgRNA cloning. Enables spatial detection of CRISPR screens.
Depositing lab: Brian Brown. Depositing organization: Icahn School of Medicine at Mount Sinai. Publication: Spatial CRISPR genomics identifies regulators of the tumor microenvironment. Dhainaut M, Rose SA, Akturk G, Wroblewska A, Nielsen SR, Park ES, Buckup M, Roudko V, Pia L, Sweeney R, Le Berichel J, Wilk CM, Bektesevic A, Lee BH, Bhardwaj N, Rahman AH, Baccarini A, Gnjatic S, Pe'er D, Merad M, Brown BD. Cell. 2022 Mar 10. pii: S0092-8674(22)00195-7. doi: 10.1016/j.cell.2022.02.015. PubMed 35290801.
Backbone
  Vector backbone: pLKO
  Backbone size w/o insert (bp): 9000
  Vector type: Lentiviral
Growth in bacteria
  Bacterial resistance: Ampicillin, 100 μg/mL
  Growth temperature: 37°C
  Growth strain: NEB Stable
  Copy number: High Copy
Gene/Insert
  Gene/Insert name: nPC Tagged mCherry-NLS
  Species: H. sapiens (human)
  Insert size (bp): 1000
  Promoter: eF1a
  Tag / fusion protein: AU1.C.S (N terminal on insert); Nuclear Localization Signal (C terminal on insert)
  Cloning method: Restriction Enzyme; 5′ cloning site unknown (unknown if destroyed)
  Sequencing primers: 5′ cctttttgagtttggatcttggttcat
Terms and licenses: Academic/Nonprofit Terms; Industry Terms: Not Available to Industry
Depositor comments: Please visit https://www.biorxiv.org/content/10.1101/2021.07.13.451021v1 for bioRxiv preprint.
How to cite: pLKO_AU1.C.S_mCherry-NLS was a gift from Brian Brown (Addgene plasmid # 178213 ; http://n2t.net/addgene:178213 ; RRID:Addgene_178213)
