[The description below was written by a language model from this plasmid's Addgene catalogue record and pLannotate feature annotations shown in this document.]
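Description:
pLKO_AU1.C.S_mCherry-NLS is a lentiviral transfer vector on the pLKO backbone that pairs a CRISPR guide RNA cassette with a nuclear "protein barcode" (nPC) reporter, so that cells carrying a given vector can be tracked by detecting the expressed protein. It is propagated in E. coli as a high-copy plasmid through a ColE1/pUC-type origin with ampicillin selection (AmpR). An f1 origin and remnants of a lac/T7/T3 cloning region are also annotated in the bacterial backbone.

The viral portion begins with an RSV promoter driving a truncated HIV-1 5' LTR, followed by the Ψ packaging signal, a gag fragment, the RRE and a cPPT/CTS. It ends in a second truncated LTR, which the annotation tool also labels as a 5' LTR although it occupies the 3' position, followed by an SV40 poly(A) signal and SV40 origin. This layout suggests that packaging functions are supplied in trans.

Two expression units sit between the LTRs. A human U6 Pol III promoter precedes an S. pyogenes Cas9 gRNA scaffold, providing the site where an sgRNA spacer is cloned. Downstream, the EF-1α promoter drives mCherry, which the catalogue describes as carrying an N-terminal AU1.C.S epitope combination and a C-terminal nuclear localization signal. The tags and NLS are not annotated separately in the feature table, though unannotated space flanks the mCherry coding sequence. A WPRE after the reporter enhances transcript expression.

Because the epitope combination is concentrated in the nucleus, it serves as an antibody-detectable identifier linked to the guide. According to the record, this enables vector and cell tracking and spatial readout of CRISPR screens. No mammalian drug-selection marker is annotated.
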