Features (pLannotate 1.2.2; 29 found; start..end, strand, type, name):
    404..637     +  misc_feature   RRE: The Rev response element (RRE) of HIV-1 allows for Rev-dependent mRNA export from the nucleus to the cytoplasm.
   1014..1114    +  CDS            Rev (fragment): human immunodeficiency virus 1 (HIV-1) Rev protein; rev; enhances nuclear export of unspliced and incompletely spliced viral mRNAs
   1164..1404    +  promoter       U6 promoter: RNA polymerase III promoter for human U6 snRNA
   1431..1506    +  misc_RNA       gRNA scaffold: guide RNA scaffold for the Streptococcus pyogenes CRISPR/Cas9 system
   1554..1671    +  misc_feature   cPPT/CTS: central polypurine tract and central termination sequence of HIV-1
   1738..1804    +  CDS            small t antigen (fragment): SV40 (simian virus 40) small t antigen
   1811..2989    +  promoter       EF-1α promoter: strong constitutive promoter for human elongation factor EF-1α
   3006..3031    +  misc_feature   MCS (fragment): multiple cloning site
   3194..3901    +  CDS            mCherry: mCherry is a basic (constitutively fluorescent) red fluorescent protein published in 2004, derived from Discosoma sp.. It is reported to be a very rapidly-maturing monomer with low acid sensitivity.
   3971..4559    +  misc_feature   WPRE: woodchuck hepatitis virus posttranscriptional regulatory element
   4564..4701    +  CDS            nef (fragment): NEF_HV1LA - Experimental evidence at protein level: Swiss-Prot protein existence level 1. Extracellular Nef protein targets CD4(+) T-lymphocytes for apoptosis by interacting with CXCR4 surface receptors. From Human immunodeficiency virus type 1 group M subtype B (isolate Lai) (HIV-1).
   4687..4867    +  LTR            5' LTR (truncated): truncated 5' long terminal repeat (LTR) from HIV-1
   4939..5060    +  polyA_signal   SV40 poly(A) signal: SV40 polyadenylation signal
   5100..5235    +  rep_origin     SV40 ori: SV40 origin of replication
   5256..5274    -  promoter       T7 promoter: promoter for bacteriophage T7 RNA polymerase
   5282..5437    +  CDS            lacZα (fragment): LacZα fragment of β-galactosidase; lacZ fragment
   5442..5870    +  rep_origin     f1 ori (sequence partly withheld): f1 bacteriophage origin of replication; arrow indicates direction of (+) strand synthesis
   5923..6027    +  promoter       AmpR promoter: bla
   6028..6888    +  CDS            AmpR: β-lactamase; bla; confers resistance to ampicillin, carbenicillin, and related antibiotics
   7059..7647    +  rep_origin     ori: high-copy-number ColE1/pMB1/pBR322/pUC origin of replication
   7830..7922    +  CDS            lacI (fragment): lac repressor; lacI; The lac repressor binds to the lac operator to inhibit transcription in E. coli. This inhibition can be relieved by adding lactose or isopropyl-β-D-thiogalactopyranoside (IPTG).
   7935..7956    +  protein_bind   CAP binding site: CAP binding activates transcription in the presence of cAMP. E. coli catabolite activator protein
   7971..8001    +  promoter       lac promoter: promoter for the E. coli lac operon
   8009..8025    +  protein_bind   lac operator: The lac repressor binds to the lac operator to inhibit transcription in E. coli. This inhibition can be relieved by adding lactose or isopropyl-β-D-thiogalactopyranoside (IPTG). lac repressor encoded by lacI
   8070..8088    +  promoter       T3 promoter: promoter for bacteriophage T3 RNA polymerase
   8116..8342    +  promoter       RSV promoter: Rous sarcoma virus enhancer/promoter
   8343..8523    +  LTR            5' LTR (truncated): truncated 5' long terminal repeat (LTR) from HIV-1
   8570..8695    +  misc_feature   HIV-1 Ψ: packaging signal of human immunodeficiency virus type 1
   8679..258     +  CDS            HIV-1 gag (fragment) (across the origin): gag protein from human immunodeficiency virus 1; gag
>Addgene plasmid #178213 | pLKO_AU1.C.S_mCherry-NLS | addgene full sequence | sequence record 352757 | Addgene NGS Result
ATGGGCAAGCAGGGAGCTAGAACGATTCGCAGTTAATCCTGGCCTGTTAGAAACATCAGAAGGCTGTAGA
CAAATACTGGGACAGCTACAACCATCCCTTCAGACAGGATCAGAAGAACTTAGATCATTATATAATACAG
TAGCAACCCTCTATTGTGTGCATCAAAGGATAGAGATAAAAGACACCAAGGAAGCTTTAGACAAGATAGA
GGAAGAGCAAAACAAAAGTAAGACCACCGCACAGCAAGCGGCCGCTGATCTTCAGACCTGGAGGAGGAGA
TATGAGGGACAATTGGAGAAGTGAATTATATAAATATAAAGTAGTAAAAATTGAACCATTAGGAGTAGCA
CCCACCAAGGCAAAGAGAAGAGTGGTGCAGAGAGAAAAAAGAGCAGTGGGAATAGGAGCTTTGTTCCTTG
GGTTCTTGGGAGCAGCAGGAAGCACTATGGGCGCAGCGTCAATGACGCTGACGGTACAGGCCAGACAATT
ATTGTCTGGTATAGTGCAGCAGCAGAACAATTTGCTGAGGGCTATTGAGGCGCAACAGCATCTGTTGCAA
CTCACAGTCTGGGGCATCAAGCAGCTCCAGGCAAGAATCCTGGCTGTGGAAAGATACCTAAAGGATCAAC
AGCTCCTGGGGATTTGGGGTTGCTCTGGAAAACTCATTTGCACCACTGCTGTGCCTTGGAATGCTAGTTG
GAGTAATAAATCTCTGGAACAGATTTGGAATCACACGACCTGGATGGAGTGGGACAGAGAAATTAACAAT
TACACAAGCTTAATACACTCCTTAATTGAAGAATCGCAAAACCAGCAAGAAAAGAATGAACAAGAATTAT
TGGAATTAGATAAATGGGCAAGTTTGTGGAATTGGTTTAACATAACAAATTGGCTGTGGTATATAAAATT
ATTCATAATGATAGTAGGAGGCTTGGTAGGTTTAAGAATAGTTTTTGCTGTACTTTCTATAGTGAATAGA
GTTAGGCAGGGATATTCACCATTATCGTTTCAGACCCACCTCCCAACCCCGAGGGGACCCGACAGGCCCG
AAGGAATAGAAGAAGAAGGTGGAGAGAGAGACAGAGACAGATCCATTCGATTAGTGAACGGATCTCGACG
GTATCGATCACGAGACTAGTATCGAGCGGCCGCCCCCTTCACCGAGGGCCTATTTCCCATGATTCCTTCA
TATTTGCATATACGATACAAGGCTGTTAGAGAGATAATTGGAATTAATTTGACTGTAAACACAAAGATAT
TAGTACAAAATACGTGACGTAGAAAGTAATAATTTCTTGGGTAGTTTGCAGTTTTAAAATTATGTTTTAA
AATGGACTATCATATGCTTACCGTAACTTGAAAGTATTTCGATTTCTTGGCTTTATATATCTTGTGGAAA
GGACGAAACACCGGGTCTTCGAGAAGACCTGTTTTAGAGCTAGAAATAGCAAGTTAAAATAAGGCTAGTC
CGTTATCAACTTGAAAAAGTGGCACCGAGTCGGTGCTTTTTTTAATTCTCGACCTCGAGACAAATGGCAG
TATTCATCCACAATTTTAAAAGAAAAGGGGGGATTGGGGGGTACAGTGCAGGGGAAAGAATAGTAGACAT
AATAGCAACAGACATACAAACTAAAGAATTACAAAAACAAATTACAAAAATTCAAAATTTTCGGGTTTAT
TACAGGGACAGCAGAGATCCACTTTGGCCGCGGCTCGAGGCGATAAGCTTTGCAAAGATGGATAAAGTTT
TAAACAGAGAGGAATCTTTGCAGCTAATGGACCTTCTAGGTCTTGAAAGGAGTGGGAATTGGCTCCGGTG
CCCGTCAGTGGGCAGAGCGCACATCGCCCACAGTCCCCGAGAAGTTGGGGGGAGGGGTCGGCAATTGAAC
CGGTGCCTAGAGAAGGTGGCGCGGGGTAAACTGGGAAAGTGATGTCGTGTACTGGCTCCGCCTTTTTCCC
GAGGGTGGGGGAGAACCGTATATAAGTGCAGTAGTCGCCGTGAACGTTCTTTTTCGCAACGGGTTTGCCG
CCAGAACACAGGTAAGTGCCGTGTGTGGTTCCCGCGGGCCTGGCCTCTTTACGGGTTATGGCCCTTGCGT
GCCTTGAATTACTTCCACCTGGCTGCAGTACGTGATTCTTGATCCCGAGCTTCGGGTTGGAAGTGGGTGG
GAGAGTTCGAGGCCTTGCGCTTAAGGAGCCCCTTCGCCTCGTGCTTGAGTTGAGGCCTGGCCTGGGCGCT
GGGGCCGCCGCGTGCGAATCTGGTGGCACCTTCGCGCCTGTCTCGCTGCTTTCGATAAGTCTCTAGCCAT
TTAAAATTTTTGATGACCTGCTGCGACGCTTTTTTTCTGGCAAGATAGTCTTGTAAATGCGGGCCAAGAT
CTGCACACTGGTATTTCGGTTTTTGGGGCCGCGGGCGGCGACGGGGCCCGTGCGTCCCAGCGCACATGTT
CGGCGAGGCGGGGCCTGCGAGCGCGGCCACCGAGAATCGGACGGGGGTAGTCTCAAGCTGGCCGGCCTGC
TCTGGTGCCTGGCCTCGCGCCGCCGTGTATCGCCCCGCCCTGGGCGGCAAGGCTGGCCCGGTCGGCACCA
GTTGCGTGAGCGGAAAGATGGCCGCTTCCCGGCCCTGCTGCAGGGAGCTCAAAATGGAGGACGCGGCGCT
CGGGAGAGCGGGCGGGTGAGTCACCCACACAAAGGAAAAGGGCCTTTCCGTCCTCAGCCGTCGCTTCATG
TGACTCCACGGAGTACCGGGCGCCGTCCAGGCACCTCGATTAGTTCTCGAGCTTTTGGAGTACGTCGTCT
TTAGGTTGGGGGGAGGGGTTTTATGCGATGGAGTTTCCCCACACTGAGTGGGTGGAGACTGAAGTTAGGC
CAGCTTGGCACTTGATGTAATTCTCCTTGGAATTTGCCCTTTTTGAGTTTGGATCTTGGTTCATTCTCAA
GCCTCAGACAGTGGTTCAAAGTTTTTTTCTTCCATTTCAGGTGTCGTGAGGAATTCTGCAGTCGATCGAC
GGTACCGCGGGCCCGGGATCCACGGTCGCCACCATGGGCGACACCTATCGGTACATTGGAGGAGGCGGGG
GAGGGGAGGACCAGGTGGACCCCAGGCTGATCGACGGCAAGGGAGGAGGCGGGGGAGGGAAGGAGACCGC
CGCCGCCAAGTTCGAGAGGCAGCACATGGACAGCGGCATGCTGATGGTGAGCAAGGGCGAGGAGGATAAC
ATGGCCATCATCAAGGAGTTCATGCGCTTCAAGGTGCACATGGAGGGCTCCGTGAACGGCCACGAGTTCG
AGATCGAGGGCGAGGGCGAGGGCCGCCCCTACGAGGGCACCCAGACCGCCAAGCTGAAGGTGACCAAGGG
TGGCCCCCTGCCCTTCGCCTGGGACATCCTGTCCCCTCAGTTCATGTACGGCTCCAAGGCCTACGTGAAG
CACCCCGCCGACATCCCCGACTACTTGAAGCTGTCCTTCCCCGAGGGCTTCAAGTGGGAGCGCGTGATGA
ACTTCGAGGACGGCGGCGTGGTGACCGTGACCCAGGACTCCTCCCTGCAGGACGGCGAGTTCATCTACAA
GGTGAAGCTGCGCGGCACCAACTTCCCCTCCGACGGCCCCGTAATGCAGAAGAAGACCATGGGCTGGGAG
GCCTCCTCCGAGCGGATGTACCCCGAGGACGGCGCCCTGAAGGGCGAGATCAAGCAGAGGCTGAAGCTGA
AGGACGGCGGCCACTACGACGCTGAGGTCAAGACCACCTACAAGGCCAAGAAGCCCGTGCAGCTGCCCGG
CGCCTACAACGTCAACATCAAGTTGGACATCACCTCCCACAACGAGGACTACACCATCGTGGAACAGTAC
GAACGCGCCGAGGGCCGCCACTCCACCGGCGGCATGGACGAGCTGTACAAGAAACGGCCAGCCGAGGATA
TGGAGGAAGAACAAGCCTTTAAACGATCTCGATAAAGCGGCCGCGTCGACAATCAACCTCTGGATTACAA
AATTTGTGAAAGATTGACTGGTATTCTTAACTATGTTGCTCCTTTTACGCTATGTGGATACGCTGCTTTA
ATGCCTTTGTATCATGCTATTGCTTCCCGTATGGCTTTCATTTTCTCCTCCTTGTATAAATCCTGGTTGC
TGTCTCTTTATGAGGAGTTGTGGCCCGTTGTCAGGCAACGTGGCGTGGTGTGCACTGTGTTTGCTGACGC
AACCCCCACTGGTTGGGGCATTGCCACCACCTGTCAGCTCCTTTCCGGGACTTTCGCTTTCCCCCTCCCT
ATTGCCACGGCGGAACTCATCGCCGCCTGCCTTGCCCGCTGCTGGACAGGGGCTCGGCTGTTGGGCACTG
ACAATTCCGTGGTGTTGTCGGGGAAGCTGACGTCCTTTCCATGGCTGCTCGCCTGTGTTGCCACCTGGAT
TCTGCGCGGGACGTCCTTCTGCTACGTCCCTTCGGCCCTCAATCCAGCGGACCTTCCTTCCCGCGGCCTG
CTGCCGGCTCTGCGGCCTCTTCCGCATCTTCGCCTTCGCCCTCAGACGAGTCGGATCTCCCTTTGGGCCG
CCTCCCCGCCTGGGTACCTTTAAGACCAATGACTTACAAGGCAGCTGTAGATCTTAGCCACTTTTTAAAA
GAAAAGGGGGGACTGGAAGGGCTAATTCACTCCCAACGAAGATAAGATCTGCTTTTTGCTTGTACTGGGT
CTCTCTGGTTAGACCAGATCTGAGCCTGGGAGCTCTCTGGCTAACTAGGGAACCCACTGCTTAAGCCTCA
ATAAAGCTTGCCTTGAGTGCTTCAAGTAGTGTGTGCCCGTCTGTTGTGTGACTCTGGTAACTAGAGATCC
CTCAGACCCTTTTAGTCAGTGTGGAAAATCTCTAGCAGTAGTAGTTCATGTCATCTTATTATTCAGTATT
TATAACTTGCAAAGAAATGAATATCAGAGAGTGAGAGGAACTTGTTTATTGCAGCTTATAATGGTTACAA
ATAAAGCAATAGCATCACAAATTTCACAAATAAAGCATTTTTTTCACTGCATTCTAGTTGTGGTTTGTCC
AAACTCATCAATGTATCTTATCATGTCTGGCTCTAGCTATCCCGCCCCTAACTCCGCCCATCCCGCCCCT
AACTCCGCCCAGTTCCGCCCATTCTCCGCCCCATGGCTGACTAATTTTTTTTATTTATGCAGAGGCCGAG
GCCGCCTCGGCCTCTGAGCTATTCCAGAAGTAGTGAGGAGGCTTTTTTGGAGGCCTAGGGACGTACCCAA
TTCGCCCTATAGTGAGTCGTATTACGCGCGCTCACTGGCCGTCGTTTTACAACGTCGTGACTGGGAAAAC
CCTGGCGTTACCCAACTTAATCGCCTTGCAGCACATCCCCCTTTCGCCAGCTGGCGTAATAGCGAAGAGG
CCCGCACCGATCGCCCTTCCCAACAGTTGCGCAGCCTGAATGGCGAATGGG
[124 nt withheld, positions 5442-5565]
C
[91 nt withheld, positions 5567-5657]
A
[49 nt withheld, positions 5659-5707]
CCTTTGACGTTGGAGTCCACGTTCTTT
[37 nt withheld, positions 5735-5771]
ACCCTATCTCGGTCTATTCTTTTGATTTATAAGGGATTTTGCCGATTTCGGCCTATTGGTTAAAAAATGA
GCTGATTTAACAAAAATTTAACGCGAATTTTAACAAAATATTAACGCTTACAATTTAGGTGGCACTTTTC
GGGGAAATGTGCGCGGAACCCCTATTTGTTTATTTTTCTAAATACATTCAAATATGTATCCGCTCATGAG
ACAATAACCCTGATAAATGCTTCAATAATATTGAAAAAGGAAGAGTATGAGTATTCAACATTTCCGTGTC
GCCCTTATTCCCTTTTTTGCGGCATTTTGCCTTCCTGTTTTTGCTCACCCAGAAACGCTGGTGAAAGTAA
AAGATGCTGAAGATCAGTTGGGTGCACGAGTGGGTTACATCGAACTGGATCTCAACAGCGGTAAGATCCT
TGAGAGTTTTCGCCCCGAAGAACGTTTTCCAATGATGAGCACTTTTAAAGTTCTGCTATGTGGCGCGGTA
TTATCCCGTATTGACGCCGGGCAAGAGCAACTCGGTCGCCGCATACACTATTCTCAGAATGACTTGGTTG
AGTACTCACCAGTCACAGAAAAGCATCTTACGGATGGCATGACAGTAAGAGAATTATGCAGTGCTGCCAT
AACCATGAGTGATAACACTGCGGCCAACTTACTTCTGACAACGATCGGAGGACCGAAGGAGCTAACCGCT
TTTTTGCACAACATGGGGGATCATGTAACTCGCCTTGATCGTTGGGAACCGGAGCTGAATGAAGCCATAC
CAAACGACGAGCGTGACACCACGATGCCTGTAGCAATGGCAACAACGTTGCGCAAACTATTAACTGGCGA
ACTACTTACTCTAGCTTCCCGGCAACAATTAATAGACTGGATGGAGGCGGATAAAGTTGCAGGACCACTT
CTGCGCTCGGCCCTTCCGGCTGGCTGGTTTATTGCTGATAAATCTGGAGCCGGTGAGCGTGGGTCTCGCG
GTATCATTGCAGCACTGGGGCCAGATGGTAAGCCCTCCCGTATCGTAGTTATCTACACGACGGGGAGTCA
GGCAACTATGGATGAACGAAATAGACAGATCGCTGAGATAGGTGCCTCACTGATTAAGCATTGGTAACTG
TCAGACCAAGTTTACTCATATATACTTTAGATTGATTTAAAACTTCATTTTTAATTTAAAAGGATCTAGG
TGAAGATCCTTTTTGATAATCTCATGACCAAAATCCCTTAACGTGAGTTTTCGTTCCACTGAGCGTCAGA
CCCCGTAGAAAAGATCAAAGGATCTTCTTGAGATCCTTTTTTTCTGCGCGTAATCTGCTGCTTGCAAACA
AAAAAACCACCGCTACCAGCGGTGGTTTGTTTGCCGGATCAAGAGCTACCAACTCTTTTTCCGAAGGTAA
CTGGCTTCAGCAGAGCGCAGATACCAAATACTGTTCTTCTAGTGTAGCCGTAGTTAGGCCACCACTTCAA
GAACTCTGTAGCACCGCCTACATACCTCGCTCTGCTAATCCTGTTACCAGTGGCTGCTGCCAGTGGCGAT
AAGTCGTGTCTTACCGGGTTGGACTCAAGACGATAGTTACCGGATAAGGCGCAGCGGTCGGGCTGAACGG
GGGGTTCGTGCACACAGCCCAGCTTGGAGCGAACGACCTACACCGAACTGAGATACCTACAGCGTGAGCT
ATGAGAAAGCGCCACGCTTCCCGAAGGGAGAAAGGCGGACAGGTATCCGGTAAGCGGCAGGGTCGGAACA
GGAGAGCGCACGAGGGAGCTTCCAGGGGGAAACGCCTGGTATCTTTATAGTCCTGTCGGGTTTCGCCACC
TCTGACTTGAGCGTCGATTTTTGTGATGCTCGTCAGGGGGGCGGAGCCTATGGAAAAACGCCAGCAACGC
GGCCTTTTTACGGTTCCTGGCCTTTTGCTGGCCTTTTGCTCACATGTTCTTTCCTGCGTTATCCCCTGAT
TCTGTGGATAACCGTATTACCGCCTTTGAGTGAGCTGATACCGCTCGCCGCAGCCGAACGACCGAGCGCA
GCGAGTCAGTGAGCGAGGAAGCGGAAGAGCGCCCAATACGCAAACCGCCTCTCCCCGCGCGTTGGCCGAT
TCATTAATGCAGCTGGCACGACAGGTTTCCCGACTGGAAAGCGGGCAGTGAGCGCAACGCAATTAATGTG
AGTTAGCTCACTCATTAGGCACCCCAGGCTTTACACTTTATGCTTCCGGCTCGTATGTTGTGTGGAATTG
TGAGCGGATAACAATTTCACACAGGAAACAGCTATGACCATGATTACGCCAAGCGCGCAATTAACCCTCA
CTAAAGGGAACAAAAGCTGGAGCTGCAAGCTTAATGTAGTCTTATGCAATACTCTTGTAGTCTTGCAACA
TGGTAACGATGAGTTAGCAACATGCCTTACAAGGAGAGAAAAAGCACCGTGCATGGCGATTGGTGGAAGT
AAGGTGGTACGATCGTGCCTTATTAGGAAGGCAACAGACGGGTCTGACATGGATTGGACGAACCACTGAA
TTGCCGCATTGCAGAGATATTGTATTTAAGTGCCTAGCTCGATACATAAACGGGTCTCTCTGGTTAGACC
AGATCTGAGCCTGGGAGCTCTCTGGCTAACTAGGGAACCCACTGCTTAAGCCTCAATAAAGCTTGCCTTG
AGTGCTTCAAGTAGTGTGTGCCCGTCTGTTGTGTGACTCTGGTAACTAGAGATCCCTCAGACCCTTTTAG
TCAGTGTGGAAAATCTCTAGCAGTGGCGCCCGAACAGGGACTTGAAAGCGAAAGGGAAACCAGAGGAGCT
CTCTCGACGCAGGACTCGGCTTGCTGAAGCGCGCACGGCAAGAGGCGAGGGGCGGCGACTGGTGAGTACG
CCAAAAATTTTGACTAGCGGAGGCTAGAAGGAGAGAGATGGGTGCGAGAGCGTCAGTATTAAGCGGGGGA
GAATTAGATCGCGATGGGAAAAAATTCGGTTAAGGCCAGGGGGAAAGAAAAAATATAAATTAAAACATAT
AGT
